Addgene plasmid #140006: pWMD23
Purpose: Expression of ORF1 (Shuffle 1 NLS) and Pong TPase (L418A, L420A)
Depositing lab: Charles Nathan Hancock. Depositing organization: University of South Carolina Aiken. Publication: Development of mPing-based activation tags for crop insertional mutagenesis. Johnson A, Mcassey E, Diaz S, Reagin J, Redd PS, Parrilla DR, Nguyen H, Stec A, McDaniel LAL, Clemente TE, Stupar RM, Parrott WA, Hancock CN. Plant Direct. 2021 Jan 19;5(1):e00300. doi: 10.1002/pld3.300. eCollection 2021 Jan. PubMed 33506165.
Backbone
  Vector backbone: pCambia
  Backbone manufacturer: CSIRO
  Vector type: Plant Expression
  Selectable markers: Basta
Growth in bacteria
  Bacterial resistance: Kanamycin, 50 μg/mL
  Growth temperature: 37°C
  Growth strain: DH5alpha
  Copy number: Unknown
Gene/Insert 1
  Gene/Insert name: ORF1 Shuffle 1 NLS
  Species: Oryza sativa
  Mutation: Ping N-terminal, Pong C terminal with stronger NLS
Gene/Insert 2
  Gene/Insert name: Pong TPase LA
  Species: Oryza sativa
  Mutation: NES sequence mutated L418A, L420A
Terms and licenses: Academic/Nonprofit Terms; Industry Terms: Not Available to Industry
Depositor comments: The plasmid contains an IS element 5' of the KanR marker that is not currently of functional concern. Confirm IS element remains in expected position prior to use or when troubleshooting.
How to cite: pWMD23 was a gift from Charles Nathan Hancock (Addgene plasmid # 140006 ; http://n2t.net/addgene:140006 ; RRID:Addgene_140006)
