[The description below was written by a language model from this plasmid's Addgene catalogue record and pLannotate feature annotations shown in this document.]
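Description:
pWMD23 is a 16.4 kb pCambia-based binary vector for Agrobacterium-mediated plant transformation, built to supply the two proteins needed to mobilise the rice transposable element mPing. It is maintained in E. coli through a ColE1/pBR322-type origin (with the bom site) and kanamycin resistance, while the pVS1 oriV, RepA and StaA functions provide replication and stable inheritance in Agrobacterium. An IS1 insertion element sits immediately upstream of the KanR gene. The depositor notes that this is not currently a functional concern, but that its position is worth confirming before use or when troubleshooting.

Nopaline-type left and right border repeats delimit the T-DNA. It carries a bar (phosphinothricin acetyltransferase) gene driven by the mannopine synthase promoter and closed by the MAS terminator, giving Basta/glufosinate selection of transformed plants. According to the catalogue entry, the payload comprises two Oryza sativa-derived coding sequences. One is ORF1 "Shuffle 1 NLS", a chimera with a Ping N-terminal portion and a Pong C-terminal portion carrying a strengthened nuclear localisation signal. The other is Pong transposase with L418A and L420A substitutions that disrupt its nuclear export signal.

Neither coding sequence is annotated in the feature table, but two OCS terminators mark two expression units. One lies downstream of an attB1/attB2-flanked Gateway insert, and the other follows a long unannotated stretch. The promoters driving the two genes are not explicitly identified. The CaMV-derived fragments and Arabidopsis genomic matches in the table may reflect regulatory sequences, but the record does not say so. The associated work concerns mPing-based activation tagging for insertional mutagenesis in crops, in which this plasmid would serve as the transposase source.
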