Features (pLannotate 1.2.2; 26 found; start..end, strand, type, name):
      6..26      -  misc_feature   MCS (fragment): pUC18/19 multiple cloning site
     27..734     -  terminator     OCS terminator: octopine synthase terminator
    787..811     +  protein_bind   attB2: mutant version of attB; recombination site for the Gateway® BP reaction BP Clonase™
   2213..2237    -  protein_bind   attB1: mutant version of attB; recombination site for the Gateway® BP reaction BP Clonase™
   2938..3012    -  CDS            HST (fragment): HSTC_ARATH - Also known as HPT2, VTE2-2. Experimental evidence at protein level: Swiss-Prot protein existence level 1. Involved in the synthesis of plastoquinone-9. Can use both homogentisic acid and 2,5-dihydroxyphenylacetic acid gamma-lactone as prenyl acceptors, and solanesyl diphosphate > farnesyl diphosphate > geranylgeranyl diphosphate >> phytyl diphosphate as prenyl donors. Do not catalyze the decardoxylation of homogentisate uncoupled from prenylation. From Arabidopsis thaliana (Mouse-ear cress).
   3278..3361    -  CDS            HST (fragment): HSTC_ARATH - Also known as HPT2, VTE2-2. Experimental evidence at protein level: Swiss-Prot protein existence level 1. Involved in the synthesis of plastoquinone-9. Can use both homogentisic acid and 2,5-dihydroxyphenylacetic acid gamma-lactone as prenyl acceptors, and solanesyl diphosphate > farnesyl diphosphate > geranylgeranyl diphosphate >> phytyl diphosphate as prenyl donors. Do not catalyze the decardoxylation of homogentisate uncoupled from prenylation. From Arabidopsis thaliana (Mouse-ear cress).
   3513..3884    -  CDS            HST (fragment): HSTC_ARATH - Also known as HPT2, VTE2-2. Experimental evidence at protein level: Swiss-Prot protein existence level 1. Involved in the synthesis of plastoquinone-9. Can use both homogentisic acid and 2,5-dihydroxyphenylacetic acid gamma-lactone as prenyl acceptors, and solanesyl diphosphate > farnesyl diphosphate > geranylgeranyl diphosphate >> phytyl diphosphate as prenyl donors. Do not catalyze the decardoxylation of homogentisate uncoupled from prenylation. From Arabidopsis thaliana (Mouse-ear cress).
   3930..4490    -  CDS            IBMP_CAMVB (fragment): Experimental evidence at protein level: Swiss-Prot protein existence level 1. Enhances the ribosomal termination-reinitiation event leading to the translation of major open reading frames on the polycistronic viral RNAs. From Cauliflower mosaic virus (strain Bari 1) (CaMV).
   4490..4870    +  promoter       MAS promoter: mannopine synthase promoter (Velten et al., 1984)
   4876..5424    +  CDS            bar: PAT_STRHY - Experimental evidence at protein level: Swiss-Prot protein existence level 1. Inactivates phosphinothricin (PPT) by transfer of an acetyl group from acetyl CoA. Can also acetylate demethylphosphinothricin but not PTT or glutamate. This enzyme is an effector of phosphinothricin tripeptide (PTT or bialaphos) resistance. From Streptomyces hygroscopicus. Introduced by genetic manipulation and expressed in glufosinate-tolerant maize by Dekalb Genetics.
   5437..5689    +  terminator     MAS terminator: mannopine synthase terminator
   5775..5799    -  misc_feature   LB T-DNA repeat: left border repeat from nopaline C58 T-DNA
   6211..6978    -  mobile_element IS1: prokaryotic transposable element IS1
   7001..7795    +  CDS            KanR: aminoglycoside phosphotransferase; aphA-3; confers resistance to kanamycin
   7882..8470    +  rep_origin     ori: high-copy-number ColE1/pMB1/pBR322/pUC origin of replication
   8656..8796    -  misc_feature   bom: basis of mobility region from pBR322
   8898..8937    -  CDS            rop (fragment): Rop protein, which maintains plasmids at low copy number; rop
   9140..9334    -  rep_origin     pVS1 oriV: origin of replication for the Pseudomonas plasmid pVS1 (Heeb et al., 2000)
   9400..10473   -  CDS            pVS1 RepA: replication protein from the Pseudomonas plasmid pVS1 (Heeb et al., 2000)
  10902..11531   -  CDS            pVS1 StaA: stability protein from the Pseudomonas plasmid pVS1 (Heeb et al., 2000)
  12091..12492   -  CDS            Y4CG_SINFN (fragment): Protein inferred from homology: Swiss-Prot protein existence level 3. From Sinorhizobium fredii (strain NBRC 101917 / NGR234).
  12832..12856   -  misc_feature   RB T-DNA repeat: right border repeat from nopaline C58 T-DNA
  12859..13074   -  CDS            IBMP_CAMVB (fragment): Experimental evidence at protein level: Swiss-Prot protein existence level 1. Enhances the ribosomal termination-reinitiation event leading to the translation of major open reading frames on the polycistronic viral RNAs. From Cauliflower mosaic virus (strain Bari 1) (CaMV).
  13100..13117   -  misc_feature   MCS (fragment): pUC18/19 multiple cloning site
  13118..13825   -  terminator     OCS terminator: octopine synthase terminator
  16249..3       -  CDS            lacZα (fragment) (across the origin): LacZα fragment of β-galactosidase; lacZ fragment
>Addgene plasmid #140006 | pWMD23 | addgene full sequence | sequence record 291721 | Addgene NGS Result
GTGCCAAGCTTGCATGCCTGCAGGTCCTGCTGAGCCTCGACATGTTGTCGCAAAATTCGCCCTGGACCCG
CCCAACGATTTGTCGTCACTGTCAAGGTTTGACCTGCACTTCATTTGGGGCCCACATACACCAAAAAAAT
GCTGCATAATTCTCGGGGCAGCAAGTCGGTTACCCGGCCGCCGTGCTGGACCGGGTTGAATGGTGCCCGT
AACTTTCGGTAGAGCGGACGGCCAATACTCAACTTCAAGGAATCTCACCCATGCGCGCCGGCGGGGAACC
GGAGTTCCCTTCAGTGAGCGTTATTAGTTCGCCGCTCGGTGTGTCGTAGATACTAGCCCCTGGGGCACTT
TTGAAATTTGAATAAGATTTATGTAATCAGTCTTTTAGGTTTGACCGGTTCTGCCGCTTTTTTTAAAATT
GGATTTGTAATAATAAAACGCAATTGTTTGTTATTGTGGCGCTCTATCATAGATGTCGCTATAAACCTAT
TCAGCACAATATATTGTTTTCATTTTAATATTGTACATATAAGTAGTAGGGTACAATCAGTAAATTGAAC
GGAGAATATTATTCATAAAAATACGATAGTAACGGGTGATATATTCATTAGAATGAACCGAAACCGGCGG
TAAGGATCTGAGCTACACATGCTCAGGTTTTTTACAACGTGCACAACAGAATTGAAAGCAAATATCATGC
GATCATAGGCGTCTCGCATATCTCATTAAAGCAGGACTCTAGGGACTAGTCCCGGGTCTTAATTAACTCT
CTAGACTCACCTAGGCACCACTTTGTACAAGAAAGCTGGGTCTTAGTCAGCAAATAACTTTTCCTCCAGC
TTTTGTAATGCCTTGTCTCGGCGAGCCTTCTGTTCTTCAGACATGTTACTTGTATCTTGAGTGAGCAGGG
AATTGTATACCTCAAACATCTTTGCTTCTTTTTGCTGTTCTGCTGCCTTCAAATTTACGTTTGAAATGTG
AATCTGTGCTTCAGTGACCTTCTCACGCTCCAGCTTCCGATCTTGCGTCACTTTGATAATTTTCTGGACA
TTGTCCCCTAGGAGGACAATGCCTTCCATAACATTTTCTTTCTTGCGCTTTCTTTTGCGCTCAGACTTTG
CTGCTTCTCTACCAATAGGACGTTTCTGCTGTTCTGGAACAGCATCCATTTCGCTCTTCCTTTTCCTCTT
TTCAAACTGAGCACACCATTTGGGCTCTCTTTTGAGTATCTTCCACCAATGGACCAACGCAAAAGGTTTT
CCAAACCTGTTTGCATACAGCCTCTGTGCCTCTTTCTCAAGCATGTCGTCTGAGTATCCGCTTGTATGCA
TTTGAGTAACCGTACTCCAATAGTCATTGAACTCAGAGATCGCTGACTTCAACCTTGACCAGTGAACCTT
CAGTTGGTTAATTTCCCTCCTACGTTTTCCATTCCCTTTCTTGTTAAATTCATCAGTGACTTCCTTCCAA
AATGTATCACCTTTCTTATCATTCCCATGAATTGAGTCTTTAGAAGCATTCAACCAAGCACTGGCCAGTC
TCTCTTCCTCTTCATGAGTCCATCTTTTCTTTGCTGCCCTACTGTCATCATTGTTGTCCTCTTCATCAAT
CATAATGTTTGTTGAAGTGCCTTGGTTCGTAGCTTGGGGTGTTGGTGTTCCGTAGGCACTTGGTGGCTGT
GGAGATATTGGGTTGAACCCCATATTGTGACCAACGAAATGAAAATTTTCACCTTGCTGTTGTGGCTGCG
GCGGACAATTTTGTTGAATAAAATTGACAAACCCTCCTGGAGGATAACCCCTGACCAAACATGAATTTGG
GTCTTGTTGGTTTCCAAAGAAAGATGCAAAGTTTGGGGAAATGGTCGATGTTGGTCCCCATCCTCCTCCT
TGTGGTTGCGGTGGCCTTGCCGTCGATGTCCCCGAAGCAAGAGAGGAGGTCGGCGCAGCCGGTGACGGAT
TCGGCGAATCGGGGACGAAAATCGGCGAAGATTGCGGTGGTCGTGGTGGGATGGCCGTCGGCGCAGCAGG
GGATGAAGACGTCGCAGCAGGAGGCGGGGTGGCCGGGACAGAAATCGGCGGCGGCCTCTTCAATCCTAGT
TGCTTGCCCCCGCGCTGTTTGCCTCCTTTCCCGGTTGCACGCCGCCGGGTTTCAGCAGCCGGCGACGGAT
CCACGGCCGGCGACGGATCCACGGCCGGCGACGGATCCATGAAGCCTGCTTTTTTGTACAAACTTGTGAT
CTCGATCCGGCTGTGGTGAGAGAAACAGAGCGTGAGCTCAAATACACAAGTACGAAATCAGAGTTATGAG
AGAGGATTTGGAGAAAGAAGATCACCTGAAGATCGTTTGCGTCGCGCGAATGAGAGAGACGGCAGAGAAA
ACGAGAAGCTTTAAGAGGACGAACAAAAACCCTAATGTCACTCCTTTTATATAGATGAGAAATTTAGGGT
TTGGGCTCTAATGGAGCTGTCTACATGGGCTTTCATTTCTTTATCCAGTAAAGAACCGGTTTAACAGGTT
CCCTGGTTTATACGTGGTTTTAGCCGGTTAACTTACGGAATATTATTTTTATCTTAAGTTACACAAATTA
CATCATTAATAGTAAAACAAAATTTTATGGTGCAATTTAAGTTTTTATGATGAGTGAAATTCGAATAATA
TACAAATATTTTACTGTTTAGGTTTCCCTAAGCCTACTTTTAGATATGTAAATTAAACATTTTTTTTTTT
TTGGTTAGAACCAAGTCAGTGATCATAGAACTCAAAAAGCTGGTGTTTCAATTGGTACAAGCATTTTTAT
TGCAAGATATAAAAATTCAGAAGGACATATCCTTGATGTATGTACATGAAGGAACCGATTTTGACTCCAA
GCTACAAAGAAGAAGAAGAATGATATACAAAGAAAACTGCATATCCTCACCATGAAATTGAAAGCTAGAG
GAAGGGGAATAACAGATACTCTGCGTAGAAGAGATTCCATATAAACCGATAATATCCTGAGATAGCTTCC
TGCAATAATCAAATGTTTCTACACTCCGTTAGATATACACTCCATTGATGTTCCGTGATAACGAGTTTAT
GTTTGTACAAAAGTATTTTACCTTGGTGTAGTTTGCTTTTTCTAGTACCCATGTCTACCAAAGATCAACA
ACAAAGATATTAGAGATTAATGAATTTGGCAGTGTCAAATGCAGAAACTAAAGCATATAGTTATGAAGTT
CTTGTGCATTATCTCAAAAGTATGTAAGAGATATAAGAGTATCTCATAATGCTTTACCTGGAAAATTAAG
CCTGAAGCCAAGATCACATGTGCAGGAATCATCAAGCTACCTCTAAAAACCTGTTCATTGTTAAAGGATA
AGAGGGTTGGTCTTTTCAAAGCTGCATACTGAGGAAAGTAACAATATCGCAACAAAAATAAATTGGTGGC
GATAGTTTATCAAGCTTCTACATGCAGTAATGGTGTTCGTGCTTTAATTAACCGAAATAGTTAAGACGGA
AATAGATGAATTCACCTGAGGCATGTAGAAAGCTAGTGATATGGCTGAAGCATAATTTACTAGCAGAAGT
CCAGAACCGAGGAATGCAATGTTTCTCACTCCAAGTTTTGTTGCCAGGGTTGATATTTGGAACCTATTCA
AGATCAATCAAAGGCATGATTAACTAAACATGCTTGAACAAACACATAAAGACAATATATCAAACGGAGC
TGGTTAAACATTGTCTTTGACTGTCAAATGGATTGAGCCAAAGAGCGGAAAGAAAATGGTTATGCGTGCA
GTTACTTACTTTCGATCTCCTTCAACATCAGGAAGGTCCTTTGTAATAGCAATGACCAGTGCAAACAGTG
CCACAAAAGATGTGATGAACGCCACAGGTGCACTGCAAATAGCGAATCAAAAGTTGAGTAATATATCTAC
TCACGAACTAGCCTCTCTAACCATCTGTGGGTCAGCATTCTTTCTGAAATTGAAGAGGCTAACCTTCTCA
TTATCAGTGGTGAACATAGTGTCGTCACCTTCACCTTCGAACTTCCTTCCTAGATCGTAAAGATAGAGGA
AATCGTCCATTGTAATCTCCGGGGCAAAGGAGATCTCTTTTGGGGCTGGATCACTGCTGGGCCTTTTGGT
TCCTAGCGTGAGCCAGTGGGCTTTTTGCTTTGGTGGGCTTGTTAGGGCCTTAGCAAAGCTCTTGGGCTTG
AGTTGAGCTTCTCCTTTGGGGATGAAGTTCAACCTGTCTGTTTGCTGACTTGTTGTGTACGCGTCAGCTG
CTGCTCTTGCCTCTGTAATAGTGGCAAATTTCTTGTGTGCAACTCCGGGAACGCCGTTTGTTGCCGCCTT
TGTACAACCCCAGTCATCGTATATACCGGCATGTGGACCGTTATACACAACGTAGTAGTTGATATGAGGG
TGTTGAATACCCGATTCTGCTCTGAGAGGAGCAACTGTGCTGTTAAGCTCAGATTTTTGTGGGATTGGAA
TTCTGAGATTTTTCAAATCAGTGCGCAAGACGTGACGTAAGTATCCGAGTCAGTTTTTATTTTTCTACTA
ATTTGGTCGTTTATTTCGGCGTGTAGGACATGGCAACCGGGCCTGAATTTCGCGGGTATTCTGTTTCTAT
TCCAACTTTTTCTTGATCCGCAGCCATTAACGACTTTTGAATAGATACGCTGACACGCCAAGCCTCGCTA
GTCAAAAGTGTACCAAACAACGCTTTACAGCAAGAACGGAATGCGCGTGACGCTCGCGGTGACGCCATTT
CGCCTTTTCAGAAATGGATAAATAGCCTTGCTTCCTATTATATCTTCCCAAATTACCAATACATTACACT
AGCATCTGAATTTCATAACCAATCTCGATACACCAAATCGAATCGATGAGCCCAGAACGACGCCCGGCCG
ACATCCGCCGTGCCACCGAGGCGGACATGCCGGCGGTCTGCACCATCGTCAACCACTACATCGAGACAAG
CACGGTCAACTTCCGTACCGAGCCGCAGGAACCGCAGGAGTGGACGGACGACCTCGTCCGTCTGCGGGAG
CGCTATCCCTGGCTCGTCGCCGAGGTGGACGGCGAGGTCGCCGGCATCGCCTACGCGGGCCCCTGGAAGG
CACGCAACGCCTACGACTGGACGGCCGAGTCGACCGTGTACGTCTCCCCCCGCCACCAGCGGACGGGACT
GGGCTCCACGCTCTACACCCACCTGCTGAAGTCCCTGGAGGCACAGGGCTTCAAGAGCGTGGTCGCTGTC
ATCGGGCTGCCCAACGACCCGAGCGTGCGCATGCACGAGGCGCTCGGATATGCCCCCCGCGGCATGCTGC
GGGCGGCCGGCTTCAAGCACGGGAACTGGCATGACGTGGGTTTCTGGCAGCTGGACTTCAGCCTGCCGGT
ACCGCCCCGTCCGGTCCTGCCCGTCACCGAGATTTGACTGCAGAATCTTGGACTCCCATGTTGGCAAAGG
CAACCAAACAAACAATGAATGATCCGCTCCTGCATATGGGGCGGTTTGAGTATTTCAACTGCCATTTGGG
CTGAATTGAAGACATGCTCCTGTCAGAAATTCCGTGATCTTACTCAATATTCAGTAATCTCGGCCAATAT
CCTAAATGTGCGTGGCTTTATCTGTCTTTGTATTGTTTCATCAATTCATGTAACGTTTGCTTTTCTTATG
AATTTTCAAATAAATTATCAGATCCGAGCTCGAATTAATTCGGCGTTAATTCAGTACATTAAAAACGTCC
GCAATGTGTTATTAAGTTGTCTAAGCGTCAATTTGTTTACACCACAATATATCCTGCCACCAGCCAGCCA
ACAGCTCCCCGACCGGCAGCTCGGCACAAAATCACCACTCGATACAGGCAGCCCATCAGTCCGGGACGGC
GTCAGCGGGAGAGCCGTTGTAAGGCGGCAGACTTTGCTCATGTTACCGATGCTATTCGGAAGAACGGCAA
CTAAGCTGCCGGGTTTGAAACACGGATGATCTCGCGGAGGGTAGCATGTTGATTGTAACGATGACAGAGC
GTTGCTGCCTGTGATCACCGCGGTTTCAAAATCGGCTCCGTCGATACTATGTTATACGCCAACTTTGAAA
ACAACTTTGAAAAAGCTGTTTTCTGGTATTTAAGGTTTTAGAATGCAAGGAACAGTGAATTGGAGTTCGT
CTTGTTATAATTAGCTTCTTGGGGTATCTTTAAATACTGTAGAAAAGAGGGGTAATGACTCCAACTTATT
GATAGTGTTTTATGTTCAGATAATGCCCGATGACTTTGTCATGCAGCTCCACCGATTTTGAGAACGACAG
CGACTTCCGTCCCAGCCGTGCCAGGTGCTGCCTCAGATTCAGGTTATGCCGCTCAATTCGCTGCGTATAT
CGCTTGCTGATTACGTGCAGCTTTCCCTTCAGGCGGGATTCATACAGCGGCCAGCCATCCGTCATCCATA
TCACCACGTCAAAGGGTGACAGCAGGCTCATAAGACGCCCCAGCGTCGCCATAGTGCGTTCACCGAATAC
GTGCGCAACAACCGTCTTCCGGAGACTGTCATACGCGTAAAACAGCCAGCGCTGGCGCGATTTAGCCCCG
ACATAGCCCCACTGTTCGTCCATTTCCGCGCAGACGATGACGTCACTGCCCGGCTGTATGCGCGAGGTTA
CCGACTGCGGCCTGAGTTTTTTAAGTGACGTAAAATCGTGTTGAGGCCAACGCCCATAATGCGGGCTGTT
GCCCGGCATCCAACGCCATTCATGGCCATATCAATGATTTTCTGGTGCGTACCGGGTTGAGAAGCGGTGT
AAGTGAACTGCAGTTGCCATGTTTTACGGCAGTGAGAGCAGAGATAGCGCTGATGTCCGGCGGTGCTTTT
GCCGTTACGCACCACCCCGTCAGTAGCTGAACAGGAGGGACAGCTGATAGAAACAGAAGCCACTGGAGCA
CCTCAAAAACACCATCATACACTAAATCAGTAAGTTGGCAGCATCACCGAAAAGAGGAAGGAAATAATAA
ATGGCTAAAATGAGAATATCACCGGAATTGAAAAAACTGATCGAAAAATACCGCTGCGTAAAAGATACGG
AAGGAATGTCTCCTGCTAAGGTATATAAGCTGGTGGGAGAAAATGAAAACCTATATTTAAAAATGACGGA
CAGCCGGTATAAAGGGACCACCTATGATGTGGAACGGGAAAAGGACATGATGCTATGGCTGGAAGGAAAG
CTGCCTGTTCCAAAGGTCCTGCACTTTGAACGGCATGATGGCTGGAGCAATCTGCTCATGAGTGAGGCCG
ATGGCGTCCTTTGCTCGGAAGAGTATGAAGATGAACAAAGCCCTGAAAAGATTATCGAGCTGTATGCGGA
GTGCATCAGGCTCTTTCACTCCATCGACATATCGGATTGTCCCTATACGAATAGCTTAGACAGCCGCTTA
GCCGAATTGGATTACTTACTGAATAACGATCTGGCCGATGTGGATTGCGAAAACTGGGAAGAAGACACTC
CATTTAAAGATCCGCGCGAGCTGTATGATTTTTTAAAGACGGAAAAGCCCGAAGAGGAACTTGTCTTTTC
CCACGGCGACCTGGGAGACAGCAACATCTTTGTGAAAGATGGCAAAGTAAGTGGCTTTATTGATCTTGGG
AGAAGCGGCAGGGCGGACAAGTGGTATGACATTGCCTTCTGCGTCCGGTCGATCAGGGAGGATATCGGGG
AAGAACAGTATGTCGAGCTATTTTTTGACTTACTGGGGATCAAGCCTGATTGGGAGAAAATAAAATATTA
TATTTTACTGGATGAATTGTTTTAGTACCTAGAATGCATGACCAAAATCCCTTAACGTGAGTTTTCGTTC
CACTGAGCGTCAGACCCCGTAGAAAAGATCAAAGGATCTTCTTGAGATCCTTTTTTTCTGCGCGTAATCT
GCTGCTTGCAAACAAAAAAACCACCGCTACCAGCGGTGGTTTGTTTGCCGGATCAAGAGCTACCAACTCT
TTTTCCGAAGGTAACTGGCTTCAGCAGAGCGCAGATACCAAATACTGTCCTTCTAGTGTAGCCGTAGTTA
GGCCACCACTTCAAGAACTCTGTAGCACCGCCTACATACCTCGCTCTGCTAATCCTGTTACCAGTGGCTG
CTGCCAGTGGCGATAAGTCGTGTCTTACCGGGTTGGACTCAAGACGATAGTTACCGGATAAGGCGCAGCG
GTCGGGCTGAACGGGGGGTTCGTGCACACAGCCCAGCTTGGAGCGAACGACCTACACCGAACTGAGATAC
CTACAGCGTGAGCTATGAGAAAGCGCCACGCTTCCCGAAGGGAGAAAGGCGGACAGGTATCCGGTAAGCG
GCAGGGTCGGAACAGGAGAGCGCACGAGGGAGCTTCCAGGGGGAAACGCCTGGTATCTTTATAGTCCTGT
CGGGTTTCGCCACCTCTGACTTGAGCGTCGATTTTTGTGATGCTCGTCAGGGGGGCGGAGCCTATGGAAA
AACGCCAGCAACGCGGCCTTTTTACGGTTCCTGGCCTTTTGCTGGCCTTTTGCTCACATGTTCTTTCCTG
CGTTATCCCCTGATTCTGTGGATAACCGTATTACCGCCTTTGAGTGAGCTGATACCGCTCGCCGCAGCCG
AACGACCGAGCGCAGCGAGTCAGTGAGCGAGGAAGCGGAAGAGCGCCTGATGCGGTATTTTCTCCTTACG
CATCTGTGCGGTATTTCACACCGCATATGGTGCACTCTCAGTACAATCTGCTCTGATGCCGCATAGTTAA
GCCAGTATACACTCCGCTATCGCTACGTGACTGGGTCATGGCTGCGCCCCGACACCCGCCAACACCCGCT
GACGCGCCCTGACGGGCTTGTCTGCTCCCGGCATCCGCTTACAGACAAGCTGTGACCGTCTCCGGGAGCT
GCATGTGTCAGAGGTTTTCACCGTCATCACCGAAACGCGCGAGGCAGGGTGCCTTGATGTGGGCGCCGGC
GGTCGAGTGGCGACGGCGCGGCTTGTCCGCGCCCTGGTAGATTGCCTGGCCGTAGGCCAGCCATTTTTGA
GCGGCCAGCGGCCGCGATAGGCCGACGCGAAGCGGCGGGGCGTAGGGAGCGCAGCGACCGAAGGGTAGGC
GCTTTTTGCAGCTCTTCGGCTGTGCGCTGGCCAGACAGTTATGCACAGGCCAGGCGGGTTTTAAGAGTTT
TAATAAGTTTTAAAGAGTTTTAGGCGGAAAAATCGCCTTTTTTCTCTTTTATATCAGTCACTTACATGTG
TGACCGGTTCCCAATGTACGGCTTTGGGTTCCCAATGTACGGGTTCCGGTTCCCAATGTACGGCTTTGGG
TTCCCAATGTACGTGCTATCCACAGGAAAGAGACCTTTTCGACCTTTTTCCCCTGCTAGGGCAATTTGCC
CTAGCATCTGCTCCGTACATTAGGAACCGGCGGATGCTTCGCCCTCGATCAGGTTGCGGTAGCGCATGAC
TAGGATCGGGCCAGCCTGCCCCGCCTCCTCCTTCAAATCGTACTCCGGCAGGTCATTTGACCCGATCAGC
TTGCGCACGGTGAAACAGAACTTCTTGAACTCTCCGGCGCTGCCACTGCGTTCGTAGATCGTCTTGAACA
ACCATCTGGCTTCTGCCTTGCCTGCGGCGCGGCGTGCCAGGCGGTAGAGAAAACGGCCGATGCCGGGATC
GATCAAAAAGTAATCGGGGTGAACCGTCAGCACGTCCGGGTTCTTGCCTTCTGTGATCTCGCGGTACATC
CAATCAGCTAGCTCGATCTCGATGTACTCCGGCCGCCCGGTTTCGCTCTTTACGATCTTGTAGCGGCTAA
TCAAGGCTTCACCCTCGGATACCGTCACCAGGCGGCCGTTCTTGGCCTTCTTCGTACGCTGCATGGCAAC
GTGCGTGGTGTTTAACCGAATGCAGGTTTCTACCAGGTCGTCTTTCTGCTTTCCGCCATCGGCTCGCCGG
CAGAACTTGAGTACGTCCGCAACGTGTGGACGGAACACGCGGCCGGGCTTGTCTCCCTTCCCTTCCCGGT
ATCGGTTCATGGATTCGGTTAGATGGGAAACCGCCATCAGTACCAGGTCGTAATCCCACACACTGGCCAT
GCCGGCCGGCCCTGCGGAAACCTCTACGTGCCCGTCTGGAAGCTCGTAGCGGATCACCTCGCCAGCTCGT
CGGTCACGCTTCGACAGACGGAAAACGGCCACGTCCATGATGCTGCGACTATCGCGGGTGCCCACGTCAT
AGAGCATCGGAACGAAAAAATCTGGTTGCTCGTCGCCCTTGGGCGGCTTCCTAATCGACGGCGCACCGGC
TGCCGGCGGTTGCCGGGATTCTTTGCGGATTCGATCAGCGGCCGCTTGCCACGATTCACCGGGGCGTGCT
TCTGCCTCGATGCGTTGCCGCTGGGCGGCCTGCGCGGCCTTCAACTTCTCCACCAGGTCATCACCCAGCG
CCGCGCCGATTTGTACCGGGCCGGATGGTTTGCGACCGCTCACGCCGATTCCTCGGGCTTGGGGGTTCCA
GTGCCATTGCAGGGCCGGCAGGCAACCCAGCCGCTTACGCCTGGCCAACCGCCCGTTCCTCCACACATGG
GGCATTCCACGGCGTCGGTGCCTGGTTGTTCTTGATTTTCCATGCCGCCTCCTTTAGCCGCTAAAATTCA
TCTACTCATTTATTCATTTGCTCATTTACTCTGGTAGCTGCGCGATGTATTCAGATAGCAGCTCGGTAAT
GGTCTTGCCTTGGCGTACCGCGTACATCTTCAGCTTGGTGTGATCCTCCGCCGGCAACTGAAAGTTGACC
CGCTTCATGGCTGGCGTGTCTGCCAGGCTGGCCAACGTTGCAGCCTTGCTGCTGCGTGCGCTCGGACGGC
CGGCACTTAGCGTGTTTGTGCTTTTGCTCATTTTCTCTTTACCTCATTAACTCAAATGAGTTTTGATTTA
ATTTCAGCGGCCAGCGCCTGGACCTCGCGGGCAGCGTCGCCCTCGGGTTCTGATTCAAGAACGGTTGTGC
CGGCGGCGGCAGTGCCTGGGTAGCTCACGCGCTGCGTGATACGGGACTCAAGAATGGGCAGCTCGTACCC
GGCCAGCGCCTCGGCAACCTCACCGCCGATGCGCGTGCCTTTGATCGCCCGCGACACGACAAAGGCCGCT
TGTAGCCTTCCATCCGTGACCTCAATGCGCTGCTTAACCAGCTCCACCAGGTCGGCGGTGGCCCATATGT
CGTAAGGGCTTGGCTGCACCGGAATCAGCACGAAGTCGGCTGCCTTGATCGCGGACACAGCCAAGTCCGC
CGCCTGGGGCGCTCCGTCGATCACTACGAAGTCGCGCCGGCCGATGGCCTTCACGTCGCGGTCAATCGTC
GGGCGGTCGATGCCGACAACGGTTAGCGGTTGATCTTCCCGCACGGCCGCCCAATCGCGGGCACTGCCCT
GGGGATCGGAATCGACTAACAGAACATCGGCCCCGGCGAGTTGCAGGGCGCGGGCTAGATGGGTTGCGAT
GGTCGTCTTGCCTGACCCGCCTTTCTGGTTAAGTACAGCGATAACCTTCATGCGTTCCCCTTGCGTATTT
GTTTATTTACTCATCGCATCATATACGCAGCGACCGCATGACGCAAGCTGTTTTACTCAAATACACATCA
CCTTTTTAGACGGCGGCGCTCGGTTTCTTCAGCGGCCAAGCTGGCCGGCCAGGCCGCCAGCTTGGCATCA
GACAAACCGGCCAGGATTTCATGCAGCCGCACGGTTGAGACGTGCGCGGGCGGCTCGAACACGTACCCGG
CCGCGATCATCTCCGCCTCGATCTCTTCGGTAATGAAAAACGGTTCGTCCTGGCCGTCCTGGTGCGGTTT
CATGCTTGTTCCTCTTGGCGTTCATTCTCGGCGGCCGCCAGGGCGTCGGCCTCGGTCAATGCGTCCTCAC
GGAAGGCACCGCGCCGCCTGGCCTCGGTGGGCGTCACTTCCTCGCTGCGCTCAAGTGCGCGGTACAGGGT
CGAGCGATGCACGCCAAGCAGTGCAGCCGCCTCTTTCACGGTGCGGCCTTCCTGGTCGATCAGCTCGCGG
GCGTGCGCGATCTGTGCCGGGGTGAGGGTAGGGCGGGGGCCAAACTTCACGCCTCGGGCCTTGGCGGCCT
CGCGCCCGCTCCGGGTGCGGTCGATGATTAGGGAACGCTCGAACTCGGCAATGCCGGCGAACACGGTCAA
CACCATGCGGCCGGCCGGCGTGGTGGTGTCGGCCCACGGCTCTGCCAGGCTACGCAGGCCCGCGCCGGCC
TCCTGGATGCGCTCGGCAATGTCCAGTAGGTCGCGGGTGCTGCGGGCCAGGCGGTCTAGCCTGGTCACTG
TCACAACGTCGCCAGGGCGTAGGTGGTCAAGCATCCTGGCCAGCTCCGGGCGGTCGCGCCTGGTGCCGGT
GATCTTCTCGGAAAACAGCTTGGTGCAGCCGGCCGCGTGCAGTTCGGCCCGTTGGTTGGTCAAGTCCTGG
TCGTCGGTGCTGACGCGGGCATAGCCCAGCAGGCCAGCGGCGGCGCTCTTGTTCATGGCGTAATGTCTCC
GGTTCTAGTCGCAAGTATTCTACTTTATGCGACTAAAACACGCGACAAGAAAACGCCAGGAAAAGGGCAG
GGCGGCAGCCTGTCGCGTAACTTAGGACTTGTGCGACATGTCGTTTTCAGAAGACGGCTGCACTGAACGT
CAGAAGCCGACTGCACTATAGCAGCGGAGGGGTTGGATCAAAGTACTTTGATCCCGAGGGGAACCCTGTG
GTTGGCATGCACATACAAATGGACGAACGGATAAACCTTTTCACGCCCTTTTAAATATCCGATTATTCTA
ATAAACGCTCTTTTCTCTTAGGTTTACCCGCCAATATATCCTGTCAAACACTGATAGTTTACTTCTGATC
TTGAGAAATATATCTTTCTCTGTGTTCTTGATGCAGTTAGTCCTGAATCTTTTGACTGCATCTTTAACCT
TCTTGGGAAGGTATTTGATTTCCTGGAGATTATTGCTCGGGTAGATCGTCTTGATGAGACCTGCTGCGTA
AGCCTCTCTAACCATCTGTGGGTTAGCATTCTTTCTGAAATTGAAAAGGCTAATCTGGGGACCTGCAGGG
GCAATACATCTTGCATGCCTGCAGGTCCTGCTGAGCCTCGACATGTTGTCGCAAAATTCGCCCTGGACCC
GCCCAACGATTTGTCGTCACTGTCAAGGTTTGACCTGCACTTCATTTGGGGCCCACATACACCAAAAAAA
TGCTGCATAATTCTCGGGGCAGCAAGTCGGTTACCCGGCCGCCGTGCTGGACCGGGTTGAATGGTGCCCG
TAACTTTCGGTAGAGCGGACGGCCAATACTCAACTTCAAGGAATCTCACCCATGCGCGCCGGCGGGGAAC
CGGAGTTCCCTTCAGTGAGCGTTATTAGTTCGCCGCTCGGTGTGTCGTAGATACTAGCCCCTGGGGCACT
TTTGAAATTTGAATAAGATTTATGTAATCAGTCTTTTAGGTTTGACCGGTTCTGCCGCTTTTTTTAAAAT
TGGATTTGTAATAATAAAACGCAATTGTTTGTTATTGTGGCGCTCTATCATAGATGTCGCTATAAACCTA
TTCAGCACAATATATTGTTTTCATTTTAATATTGTACATATAAGTAGTAGGGTACAATCAGTAAATTGAA
CGGAGAATATTATTCATAAAAATACGATAGTAACGGGTGATATATTCATTAGAATGAACCGAAACCGGCG
GTAAGGATCTGAGCTACACATGCTCAGGTTTTTTACAACGTGCACAACAGAATTGAAAGCAAATATCATG
CGATCATAGGCGTCTCGCATATCTCATTAAAGCAGGACTCTAGATTAGAATGTTAATTAATCAATTTCCA
GTTCTATGTGCAGCACCACCAAACTTATTCCAAATGTGTTCCACCAAATCTTTCTTAAGTCGGTTATGAG
CCGCTCGATCTCGGATAGAAATATCTTTTTCTAAAACTCTATCAAATGGTGTGTTCTGTTCAGGAGAGAA
CTCAGGTTCCTGAACGGTTGATGAACTAGGAGGCACATTTGCATCTGCATCTTCTTCAATAATTCTGGTT
TCCTTCTCATCTTCAACTATCATATTGTGAAGTATGATGCAAGCTAGAACAACATCTCGCAGTACACCTC
GATCATATAGACGAGCTGGTCGTTTTAAGATGCAAAATCTTCGCTGCAATACACCAAAGGCTCTCTCGAT
ATCTTTTCTTGCCCCTTCTTGCATATCTGCATACAATTTCTCCTTTTCAGTGTTTGGGAGTCGTATTGAC
TTAACAAACACTGCCCATTCAGGGTAGATTCCATCAGCAAGAAAATACCCAGTATTGTATTGATTCCCAT
TTACCATGTACTGGACTCTAGGAGCTTGTCCTTTGAGCTCCTTGATAAATACAGTAGATTGGTTCAATAC
ATTGATATCATTGTTGGAACCCGCTGCTCCAAAAAATGCATGCCAAATCCAAAGATCATGCGATGCCACA
GCCTCAAGAATCAGGGTTGGCACTTTCTGATCTCCACGAGTGAACTGACCCTTCCATGCTACTGGGCATC
TTTCCCAATGCCAGTGCATGCAGTCAATGCTGCCGAACATTCCAGGAAAACCACGTTTCTCACCAAGTTG
GAGAAGCCGTTCGGTATCTTCCATGGTGGGGCGCCTAAGATACCTCTCACCAAACACATCTTGAAGACCT
TTGACAAAATTCTTCATTGCCTCCATTGCTGTAGTCTCTCCTATCTTCAGATATTCATCTAGTTCATCTG
CGCCACTACCAGTAGCCAACTGGCGAATAGCTGCAGTACACTTTTGCAGTGGACTGAGTCCTTTCCGATT
AACAGCATCCACCCTTTGTGTGAAATACACTGACCACTGGCCTAATGCCTCAACGATGCGAAGAAAAAGT
GGCCTAGACATACGAAATCTTCGACGAAAAATTTTGGAAGGGTAAAGAGGATTTTCTGAAAAGTAATCAT
TCACTAGTTGCTGATGTGCTTCCTCTCGTGGCCTCTTGATGTGCTTCCTCGGATGATGTCGATGGTCAGA
AGCCTCGTTTTGAAGACCTTCTATAGTGGACTGTACTACCACCGTGGCTTCAGTGAGAAGATCATCTATG
ATCTCATCCTCAGCCAGGAACTCATCCAACAAGTTCACTGGAACTTGACTTCCATCAGTATTTTGCTCAG
ACATCTTTGAAGAAGAGAGAAACAGTAAAGATAAAAGGGAGGAGGTCTTCGTATGAGAAAAGAGGGAATG
AGTTTCTGAGAGGAGTAGAGAGATGGCTAAACTCTGCATGGCGCGCCGTTTGAAGGTACCTGTCGAGTCA
ACAATCACAGATAAATCAGAATCAAAATCCATTACGTAATCTTAAGTACGGATCTGAAGCAATCTCGTGA
AAAAAAACCCTAATCCACGGCAATAGAATCAACAAACAAGGCAGTTGCTAACAGATCTGAGCAATATCTC
TCGAAAAACGATATAGAATCAACGAATAAGGCTTTTTGTCAACGGATCTGAACAATTTCTTGAAAAACCA
CAGAAGTATAAAAAATAAGGCTGTTGTTTAACGGATCTGAAGTAATTCATGAAAAAGCCCTGATCTATGG
TTACGTTTAACGGATCTGAAGTAATCAATGAAAAAAGCCCTAATCTACGATTAATGAATCAACAATTAAG
GCTTGTTGTAAAGGGATCTGACATGAAAAAGCTCTAATTAGAGCAAATCTACGATTAAAGAATCATCAAA
TTAAGGACGTTGTTGTAAAGATAATAAAAGCTGAATCTGATTATGAAAATTGAAGATCGATGAAACCAAA
CAAAACACAATCAAATCAACATCGTATTGATCAAAGAACATACACAATTCATGGAAAGAACGAAGAAGAA
AAACAGAAGAAATCGACTAACCTTGAAGGGAGAGGTAGGGAAATACACAGAGAGAATGGAATATATTGGA
ATTGAACTGCGAAGGAAGGAGGAGGGGTGTGGGGCGTTTTATAGCATAAGGTGTGGAACCCTTCTCCAGT
CATATTGTGACGCGTGTTCATGTATGGTGTCACTTGGTGCCTATGACACGGGTAATATTTGGTATTGGAT
GCATTTTCGGAGAGTCCTTCTAGGAAATTGAGAATTGCAATTTGCGTGGTAGTTGGCGGTTTCGTAATCT
TGACGGAGTCACATGCACCTTCAAGCTAAACTGAAGGCGGGAAACGACAATCTGATCCAAGCTCAAGCTG
CTCTAGCATTCGCCATTCAGGCTGCGCAACTGTTGGGAAGGGCGATCGGTGCGGGCCTCTTCGCTATTAC
GCCAGCTGGCGAAAGGGGGATGTGCTGCAAGGCGATTAAGTTGGGTAACGCCAGGGTTTTCCCAGTCACG
ACGTTGTAAAACGACGGCCA
